>Addgene plasmid #166204 | pDONR221-RPS10 | addgene full sequence | sequence record 329593 | Addgene NGS Result
CTTTCCTGCGTTATCCCCTGATTCTGTGGATAACCGTATTACCGCCTTTGAGTGAGCTGATACCGCTCGC
CGCAGCCGAACGACCGAGCGCAGCGAGTCAGTGAGCGAGGAAGCGGAAGAGCGCCCAATACGCAAACCGC
CTCTCCCCGCGCGTTGGCCGATTCATTAATGCAGCTGGCACGACAGGTTTCCCGACTGGAAAGCGGGCAG
TGAGCGCAACGCAATTAATACGCGTACCGCTAGCCAGGAAGAGTTTGTAGAAACGCAAAAAGGCCATCCG
TCAGGATGGCCTTCTGCTTAGTTTGATGCCTGGCAGTTTATGGCGGGCGTCCTGCCCGCCACCCTCCGGG
CCGTTGCTTCACAACGTTCAAATCCGCTCCCGGCGGATTTGTCCTACTCAGGAGAGCGTTCACCGACAAA
CAACAGATAAAACGAAAGGCCCAGTCTTCCGACTGAGCCTTTCGTTTTATTTGATGCCTGGCAGTTCCCT
ACTCTCGCGTTAACGCTAGCATGGATGTTTTCCCAGTCACGACGTTGTAAAACGACGGCCAGTCTTAAGC
TCGGGCCCCAAATAATGATTTTATTTTGACTGATAGTGACCTGTTCGTTGCAACAAATTGATGAGCAATG
CTTTTTTATAATGCCAACTTTGTACAAAAAAGCAGGCTTCGAAGGAGATAACAAAATGCTGATGCCCAAG
AAGAATCGCATTGCTATCTATGAGCTCCTCTTTAAGGAGGGAGTCATGGTGGCTAAAAAGGATGTCCACC
TGGCCAAGCATCCAGAACTTGCTGACAAGAATGTGCCCAACCTTCATGTGATGAAAGCAATGCAGTCTCT
GAAGTCCTGTGGGTACGTCAAGGAGCAATTTGCCTGGCGTCATTTTTATTGGTATCTCACCAATGAGGGA
ATCCAGTACCTAAGAGACTTCCTTCACCTTCCTCCTGAGATTGTACCCGCCACCCTGCGCCGCCAGACCC
GCCCTGAGACAGCCAGACCCAGGCCCAAAGGAATGGAGGGAGAGAGACCTGCCCGCCTGAACCGAGGAGA
AGCCGACAGAGACACCTACAGGCGATCTGCTGCACCCCCTGGTGCCGACAAGAAAGCAGAGGCTGGTGCC
GGAGCTGCCACAGAGTTCCAGTTCCGAGGTGGCTTCGGACGCGGCAGAGGACAGCAGCCTCAAGACCCAG
CTTTCTTGTACAAAGTTGGCATTATAAGAAAGCATTGCTTATCAATTTGTTGCAACGAACAGGTCACTAT
CAGTCAAAATAAAATCATTATTTGCCATCCAGCTGATATCCCCTATAGTGAGTCGTATTACATGGTCATA
GCTGTTTCCTGGCAGCTCTGGCCCGTGTCTCAAAATCTCTGATGTTACATTGCACAAGATAAAAATATAT
CATCATGAACAATAAAACTGTCTGCTTACATAAACAGTAATACAAGGGGTGTTATGAGCCATATTCAACG
GGAAACGTCGAGGCCGCGATTAAATTCCAACATGGATGCTGATTTATATGGGTATAAATGGGCTCGCGAT
AATGTCGGGCAATCAGGTGCGACAATCTATCGCTTGTATGGGAAGCCCGATGCGCCAGAGTTGTTTCTGA
AACATGGCAAAGGTAGCGTTGCCAATGATGTTACAGATGAGATGGTCAGACTAAACTGGCTGACGGAATT
TATGCCTCTTCCGACCATCAAGCATTTTATCCGTACTCCTGATGATGCATGGTTACTCACCACTGCGATC
CCCGGAAAAACAGCATTCCAGGTATTAGAAGAATATCCTGATTCAGGTGAAAATATTGTTGATGCGCTGG
CAGTGTTCCTGCGCCGGTTGCATTCGATTCCTGTTTGTAATTGTCCTTTTAACAGCGATCGCGTATTTCG
TCTCGCTCAGGCGCAATCACGAATGAATAACGGTTTGGTTGATGCGAGTGATTTTGATGACGAGCGTAAT
GGCTGGCCTGTTGAACAAGTCTGGAAAGAAATGCATAAACTTTTGCCATTCTCACCGGATTCAGTCGTCA
CTCATGGTGATTTCTCACTTGATAACCTTATTTTTGACGAGGGGAAATTAATAGGTTGTATTGATGTTGG
ACGAGTCGGAATCGCAGACCGATACCAGGATCTTGCCATCCTATGGAACTGCCTCGGTGAGTTTTCTCCT
TCATTACAGAAACGGCTTTTTCAAAAATATGGTATTGATAATCCTGATATGAATAAATTGCAGTTTCATT
TGATGCTCGATGAGTTTTTCTAATCAGAATTGGTTAATTGGTTGTAACACTGGCAGAGCATTACGCTGAC
TTGACGGGACGGCGCAAGCTCATGACCAAAATCCCTTAACGTGAGTTACGCGTCGTTCCACTGAGCGTCA
GACCCCGTAGAAAAGATCAAAGGATCTTCTTGAGATCCTTTTTTTCTGCGCGTAATCTGCTGCTTGCAAA
CAAAAAAACCACCGCTACCAGCGGTGGTTTGTTTGCCGGATCAAGAGCTACCAACTCTTTTTCCGAAGGT
AACTGGCTTCAGCAGAGCGCAGATACCAAATACTGTTCTTCTAGTGTAGCCGTAGTTAGGCCACCACTTC
AAGAACTCTGTAGCACCGCCTACATACCTCGCTCTGCTAATCCTGTTACCAGTGGCTGCTGCCAGTGGCG
ATAAGTCGTGTCTTACCGGGTTGGACTCAAGACGATAGTTACCGGATAAGGCGCAGCGGTCGGGCTGAAC
GGGGGGTTCGTGCACACAGCCCAGCTTGGAGCGAACGACCTACACCGAACTGAGATACCTACAGCGTGAG
CTATGAGAAAGCGCCACGCTTCCCGAAGGGAGAAAGGCGGACAGGTATCCGGTAAGCGGCAGGGTCGGAA
CAGGAGAGCGCACGAGGGAGCTTCCAGGGGGAAACGCCTGGTATCTTTATAGTCCTGTCGGGTTTCGCCA
CCTCTGACTTGAGCGTCGATTTTTGTGATGCTCGTCAGGGGGGCGGAGCCTATGGAAAAACGCCAGCAAC
GCGGCCTTTTTACGGTTCCTGGCCTTTTGCTGGCCTTTTGCTCACATGTT
Features (pLannotate 1.2.2; 10 found; start..end, strand, type, name):
    121..213     +  CDS            lacI (fragment): lac repressor; lacI; The lac repressor binds to the lac operator to inhibit transcription in E. coli. This inhibition can be relieved by adding lactose or isopropyl-β-D-thiogalactopyranoside (IPTG).
    268..295     -  terminator     rrnB T2 terminator: transcription terminator T2 from the E. coli rrnB gene
    427..470     +  terminator     rrnB T1 terminator: Escherichia coli rrnB; transcription terminator T1 from the E. coli rrnB gene
    517..553     -  CDS            lacZα (fragment): LacZα fragment of β-galactosidase; lacZ fragment
    569..668     +  protein_bind   attL1: mutant version of attL; recombination site for the Gateway® LR reaction LR Clonase™
    686..1183    +  CDS            RPS10: RS10_HUMAN - Experimental evidence at protein level: Swiss-Prot protein existence level 1. Component of the 40S ribosomal subunit. From Homo sapiens (Human).
   1185..1284    -  protein_bind   attL2: mutant version of attL; recombination site for the Gateway® LR reaction LR Clonase™
   1302..1320    -  promoter       T7 promoter: promoter for bacteriophage T7 RNA polymerase
   1454..2263    +  CDS            KanR: aminoglycoside phosphotransferase; aph(3')-Ia; confers resistance to kanamycin in bacteria or G418 (Geneticin®) in eukaryotes
   2410..2998    +  rep_origin     ori: high-copy-number ColE1/pMB1/pBR322/pUC origin of replication
