[The description below was written by a language model from this plasmid's Addgene catalogue record and pLannotate feature annotations shown in this document.]
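Description:
pDONR221-RPS10 is a Gateway entry clone built on the pDONR221 backbone, carrying the coding sequence for ribosomal protein S10 (RPS10), a component of the 40S ribosomal subunit, from the African turquoise killifish Nothobranchius furzeri. The sequenced plasmid is about 3.1 kb and is maintained in E. coli at high copy through a ColE1/pUC-type origin of replication, with selection by a kanamycin resistance gene (aminoglycoside phosphotransferase).

The 498 bp RPS10 open reading frame sits between attL1 and attL2 sites, the product of a BP recombination into the donor vector. The automated annotation labels this ORF by similarity to human RPS10, but the catalogue record identifies it as the killifish gene. The attL sites allow directional transfer of the insert into any attR-containing destination vector through an LR Clonase reaction. The depositor notes that this is a "stopless" clone, meaning the native stop codon has been omitted so that the ORF can be read through into a C-terminal tag or fusion partner supplied by the destination vector. The entry vector itself has no promoter positioned to express the insert: rrnB T1 and T2 terminators upstream of attL1 insulate the cassette from read-through transcription, and a T7 promoter lies beyond attL2 pointing back toward the insert, in the antisense direction. Short lacI and lacZα fragments detected by the annotation are backbone remnants without functional significance.

The plasmid serves as a shuttle intermediate for generating RPS10 expression constructs. It was deposited in connection with a study of tissue-specific protein aggregation and protein quality control in the aging killifish.
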