Addgene plasmid #166204: pDONR221-RPS10
Purpose: Gateway entry vector for N. furzeri RPS10
Depositing lab: Daniel Jarosz. Depositing organization: Stanford University. Publication: Tissue-specific landscape of protein aggregation and quality control in an aging vertebrate. Chen YR, Harel I, Singh PP, Ziv I, Moses E, Goshtchevsky U, Machado BE, Brunet A, Jarosz DF. Dev Cell. 2024 Jul 22;59(14):1892-1911.e13. doi: 10.1016/j.devcel.2024.04.014. Epub 2024 May 28. PubMed 38810654.
Backbone
  Vector backbone: pDONR221
  Vector type: Gateway Entry Vector
Growth in bacteria
  Bacterial resistance: Kanamycin, 50 μg/mL
  Growth temperature: 37°C
  Growth strain: DH5alpha
  Copy number: High Copy
Gene/Insert
  Gene/Insert name: RPS10
  Species: N. furzeri
  Insert size (bp): 498
  Cloning method: Gateway Cloning
Terms and licenses: Academic/Nonprofit Terms; Industry Terms: Not Available to Industry
Depositor comments: Stopless entry clone. Please visit https://doi.org/10.1101/2022.02.26.482120 for bioRxiv preprint. Also see Harel and Chen et al. 2024 (https://doi.org/10.1016/j.celrep.2023.112787)
How to cite: pDONR221-RPS10 was a gift from Daniel Jarosz (Addgene plasmid # 166204 ; http://n2t.net/addgene:166204 ; RRID:Addgene_166204)
