>Addgene plasmid #166204 | pDONR221-RPS10 | depositor partial sequence | sequence record 322753 | insert sequence
ATGCTGATGCCCAAGAAGAATCGCATTGCTATCTATGAGCTCCTCTTTAAGGAGGGAGTCATGGTGGCTA
AAAAGGATGTCCACCTGGCCAAGCATCCAGAACTTGCTGACAAGAATGTGCCCAACCTTCATGTGATGAA
AGCAATGCAGTCTCTGAAGTCCTGTGGGTACGTCAAGGAGCAATTTGCCTGGCGTCATTTTTATTGGTAT
CTCACCAATGAGGGAATCCAGTACCTAAGAGACTTCCTTCACCTTCCTCCTGAGATTGTACCCGCCACCC
TGCGCCGCCAGACCCGCCCTGAGACAGCCAGACCCAGGCCCAAAGGAATGGAGGGAGAGAGACCTGCCCG
CCTGAACCGAGGAGAAGCCGACAGAGACACCTACAGGCGATCTGCTGCACCCCCTGGTGCCGACAAGAAA
GCAGAGGCTGGTGCCGGAGCTGCCACAGAGTTCCAGTTCCGAGGTGGCTTCGGACGCGGCAGAGGACAGC
AGCCTCAA
